Addgene plasmid #134310: pSiMPlk_N + pSiMPlk_C
Purpose: Maintenance of 2 plasmids with a single antibiotic in E. coli
Depositing lab: Barbara Di Ventura. Depositing organization: Albert-Ludwigs-Universitaet Freiburg. Publication: Split intein-mediated selection of cells containing two plasmids using a single antibiotic. Palanisamy N, Degen A, Morath A, Ballestin Ballestin J, Juraske C, Ozturk MA, Sprenger GA, Youn JW, Schamel WW, Di Ventura B. Nat Commun. 2019 Oct 31;10(1):4967. doi: 10.1038/s41467-019-12911-1. PubMed 31672972.
Backbone
  Vector backbone: pBAD33 + pTrc99a
  Vector type: Bacterial Expression
Growth in bacteria
  Bacterial resistance: Kanamycin, 50 μg/mL
  Growth temperature: 37°C
  Growth strain: DH5alpha
  Copy number: High Copy
Gene/Insert
  Gene/Insert name: kanR_gp41-1 N-intein + kanR_gp41-1 C-intein (alt name: APT)
  Species: Synthetic
  Cloning method: Gibson Cloning
  Sequencing primers: 5′ Unknown
Terms and licenses: Academic/Nonprofit Terms; Industry Terms: Not Available to Industry
Depositor comments: pSiMPlk_N should be cotransformed with pSiMPlk_C (or vice versa) in E. coli to get a reconstituted functional APT thereby conferring resistance against kanamycin. mRuby3 gene was amplified from a construct bought by us from Addgene (ID: 74252). Please see the Sequences link for the individual plasmid sequences. The sample from Addgene will have both the plasmids pSiMPlk_N + pSiMPlk_C in it for the interested antibiotic resistance. Separating individual plasmid backbones will be possible via PCR. Agarose gel electrophoresis can be used to visualize the presence of both the plasmids. But, separating individual plasmids via gel electrophoresis, in our hands, always resulted in cross-contamination of the two backbones.
How to cite: pSiMPlk_N + pSiMPlk_C was a gift from Barbara Di Ventura (Addgene plasmid # 134310 ; http://n2t.net/addgene:134310 ; RRID:Addgene_134310)
