[The description below was written by a language model from this plasmid's Addgene catalogue record and pLannotate feature annotations shown in this document.]
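Description:
pSiMPlk_N + pSiMPlk_C is a matched pair of bacterial expression plasmids, supplied together as a mixture, that lets E. coli maintain two plasmids under selection with kanamycin alone. The kanamycin resistance gene, encoding aminoglycoside phosphotransferase (APT), is split in two. Each half is fused to one part of the gp41-1 split intein: the N-terminal APT fragment with the N-intein on pSiMPlk_N, and the C-intein with the C-terminal APT fragment on pSiMPlk_C. Neither plasmid confers resistance by itself. When both are present in a cell, the intein halves associate and protein trans-splicing joins the two fragments into a functional enzyme, so kanamycin selects only double transformants.

pSiMPlk_N (about 6.0 kb) derives from pBAD33. It carries the p15A origin, an M13 origin, araC, and the arabinose-inducible araBAD promoter driving EGFP, followed by rrnB terminators. Its KanR fragment sits downstream of a cat promoter, and the annotation also picks up residual β-lactamase and other backbone fragments.

pSiMPlk_C (about 4.6 kb) derives from pTrc99a. It has a ColE1/pMB1-type origin, which is compatible with p15A, plus lacIq-driven lacI and the IPTG-inducible trc promoter with lac operator driving mRuby3, again followed by rrnB terminators. Its KanR fragment lies downstream of the AmpR promoter. The intein segments themselves are not annotated in either feature table.

The green and red reporters provide independently inducible readouts of each plasmid and mark the positions where genes of interest could be placed. The depositor notes that the individual backbones are best recovered by PCR, because gel separation led to cross-contamination.
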