Features (pLannotate 1.2.2; 18 found; start..end, strand, type, name):
     96..974     -  CDS            araC: L-arabinose regulatory protein; araC
   1001..1285    +  promoter       araBAD promoter: araBAD; promoter of the L-arabinose operon of E. coli; the araC regulatory gene is transcribed in the opposite direction (Guzman et al., 1995)
   1327..2046    +  CDS            EGFP: the original enhanced GFP (Yang et al., 1996) mammalian codon-optimized
   2136..2251    +  ncRNA          5S rRNA: Accession: RF00001 - 5S ribosomal RNA
   2255..2341    +  terminator     rrnB T1 terminator: Escherichia coli rrnB; transcription terminator T1 from the E. coli rrnB gene
   2433..2460    +  terminator     rrnB T2 terminator: transcription terminator T2 from the E. coli rrnB gene
   2479..2570    +  promoter       AmpR promoter: bla
   2571..2686    +  CDS            AmpR (fragment): β-lactamase; bla; confers resistance to ampicillin, carbenicillin, and related antibiotics
   2687..2981    +  CDS            bla(M) (fragment): β-lactamase lacking the signal sequence; bla(M); allows cytosolic expression of β-lactamase
   3024..3479    +  rep_origin     f1 ori (sequence partly withheld): f1 bacteriophage origin of replication; arrow indicates direction of (+) strand synthesis
   3590..3823    +  rep_origin     ori (fragment): high-copy-number ColE1/pMB1/pBR322/pUC origin of replication
   4310..4663    -  CDS            KanR (fragment): aminoglycoside phosphotransferase; aph(3')-Ia; confers resistance to kanamycin in bacteria or G418 (Geneticin®) in eukaryotes
   4664..4766    -  promoter       cat promoter: promoter of the E. coli cat gene encoding chloramphenicol acetyltransferase
   4887..5030    +  mobile_element IS1 (fragment): prokaryotic transposable element IS1
   5149..5204    -  rep_origin     RSF ori (fragment): Plasmids containing the RSF 1030 origin of replication can be propagated in E. coli cells that contain additional plasmids with compatible origins.
   5292..5837    -  rep_origin     p15A ori: Plasmids containing the medium-copy-number p15A origin of replication can be propagated in E. coli cells that contain a second plasmid with the ColE1 origin.
   5870..5990    -  CDS            TcR (fragment): tetracycline efflux protein; tet; confers resistance to tetracycline
   6000..6       +  promoter       tet promoter (fragment) (across the origin): E. coli promoter for tetracycline efflux protein gene
>Addgene plasmid #134310 | pSiMPlk_N + pSiMPlk_C | depositor full sequence | sequence record 259612 | pSiMPlk_N
ATCGATGCATAATGTGCCTGTCAAATGGACGAAGCAGGGATTCTGCAAACCCTATGCTACTCCGTCAAGC
CGTCAATTGTCTGATTCGTTACCAATTATGACAACTTGACGGCTACATCATTCACTTTTTCTTCACAACC
GGCACGGAACTCGCTCGGGCTGGCCCCGGTGCATTTTTTAAATACCCGCGAGAAATAGAGTTGATCGTCA
AAACCAACATTGCGACCGACGGTGGCGATAGGCATCCGGGTGGTGCTCAAAAGCAGCTTCGCCTGGCTGA
TACGTTGGTCCTCGCGCCAGCTTAAGACGCTAATCCCTAACTGCTGGCGGAAAAGATGTGACAGACGCGA
CGGCGACAAGCAAACATGCTGTGCGACGCTGGCGATATCAAAATTGCTGTCTGCCAGGTGATCGCTGATG
TACTGACAAGCCTCGCGTACCCGATTATCCATCGGTGGATGGAGCGACTCGTTAATCGCTTCCATGCGCC
GCAGTAACAATTGCTCAAGCAGATTTATCGCCAGCAGCTCCGAATAGCGCCCTTCCCCTTGCCCGGCGTT
AATGATTTGCCCAAACAGGTCGCTGAAATGCGGCTGGTGCGCTTCATCCGGGCGAAAGAACCCCGTATTG
GCAAATATTGACGGCCAGTTAAGCCATTCATGCCAGTAGGCGCGCGGACGAAAGTAAACCCACTGGTGAT
ACCATTCGCGAGCCTCCGGATGACGACCGTAGTGATGAATCTCTCCTGGCGGGAACAGCAAAATATCACC
CGGTCGGCAAACAAATTCTCGTCCCTGATTTTTCACCACCCCCTGACCGCGAATGGTGAGATTGAGAATA
TAACCTTTCATTCCCAGCGGTCGGTCGATAAAAAAATCGAGATAACCGTTGGCCTCAATCGGCGTTAAAC
CCGCCACCAGATGGGCATTAAACGAGTATCCCGGCAGCAGGGGATCATTTTGCGCTTCAGCCATACTTTT
CATACTCCCGCCATTCAGAGAAGAAACCAATTGTCCATATTGCATCAGACATTGCCGTCACTGCGTCTTT
TACTGGCTCTTCTCGCTAACCAAACCGGTAACCCCGCTTATTAAAAGCATTCTGTAACAAAGCGGGACCA
AAGCCATGACAAAAACGCGTAACAAAAGTGTCTATAATCACGGCAGAAAAGTCCACATTGATTATTTGCA
CGGCGTCACACTTTGCTATGCCATAGCATTTTTATCCATAAGATTAGCGGATCCTACCTGACGCTTTTTA
TCGCAACTCTCTACTGTTTCTCCATACCCGTTTTTTTGGGCTAGCGAATTCGAGCTCAAGGCCAGGATGG
TGAGCAAGGGCGAGGAGCTGTTCACCGGGGTGGTGCCCATCCTGGTCGAGCTGGACGGCGACGTAAACGG
CCACAAGTTCAGCGTGTCCGGCGAGGGCGAGGGCGATGCCACCTACGGCAAGCTGACCCTGAAGTTCATC
TGCACCACCGGCAAGCTGCCCGTGCCCTGGCCCACCCTCGTGACCACCCTGACCTACGGCGTGCAGTGCT
TCAGCCGCTACCCCGACCACATGAAGCAGCACGACTTCTTCAAGTCCGCCATGCCCGAAGGCTACGTCCA
GGAGCGCACCATCTTCTTCAAGGACGACGGCAACTACAAGACCCGCGCCGAGGTGAAGTTCGAGGGCGAC
ACCCTGGTGAACCGCATCGAGCTGAAGGGCATCGACTTCAAGGAGGACGGCAACATCCTGGGGCACAAGC
TGGAGTACAACTACAACAGCCACAACGTCTATATCATGGCCGACAAGCAGAAGAACGGCATCAAGGTGAA
CTTCAAGATCCGCCACAACATCGAGGACGGCAGCGTGCAGCTCGCCGACCACTACCAGCAGAACACCCCC
ATCGGCGACGGCCCCGTGCTGCTGCCCGACAACCACTACCTGAGCACCCAGTCCGCCCTGAGCAAAGACC
CCAACGAGAAGCGCGATCACATGGTCCTGCTGGAGTTCGTGACCGCCGCCGGGATCACTCTCGGCATGGA
CGAGCTGTACAAGTAAAAGCTTGGCTGTTTTGGCGGATGAGAGAAGATTTTCAGCCTGATACAGATTAAA
TCAGAACGCAGAAGCGGTCTGATAAAACAGAATTTGCCTGGCGGCAGTAGCGCGGTGGTCCCACCTGACC
CCATGCCGAACTCAGAAGTGAAACGCCGTAGCGCCGATGGTAGTGTGGGGTCTCCCCATGCGAGAGTAGG
GAACTGCCAGGCATCAAATAAAACGAAAGGCTCAGTCGAAAGACTGGGCCTTTCGTTTTATCTGTTGTTT
GTCGGTGAACGCTCTCCTGAGTAGGACAAATCCGCCGGGAGCGGATTTGAACGTTGCGAAGCAACGGCCC
GGAGGGTGGCGGGCAGGACGCCCGCCATAAACTGCCAGGCATCAAATTAAGCAGAAGGCCATCCTGACGG
ATGGCCTTTTTGCGTTTCTACAAACTCTTTTGTTTATTTTTCTAAATACATTCAAATATGTATCCGCTCA
TGAGACAATAACCCTGATAAATGCTTCAATAATATTGAAAAAGGAAGAGTATGAGTATTCAACATTTCCG
TGTCGCCCTTATTCCCTTTTTTGCGGCATTTTGCCTTCCTGTTTTTGCTCACCCAGAAACGCTGGTGAAA
GTAAAAGATGCTGAAGATCAGTTGGGGCAAACTATTAACTGGCGAACTACTTACTCTAGCTTCCCGGCAA
CAATTAATAGACTGGATGGAGGCGGATAAAGTTGCAGGACCACTTCTGCGCTCGGCCCTTCCGGCTGGCT
GGTTTATTGCTGATAAATCTGGAGCCGGTGAGCGTGGGTCTCGCGGTATCATTGCAGCACTGGGGCCAGA
TGGTAAGCCCTCCCGTATCGTAGTTATCTACACGACGGGGAGTCAGGCAACTATGGATGAACGAAATAGA
CAGATCGCTGAGATAGGTGCCTCACTGATTAAGCATTGGTAACTGTCAGACCAAGTTTACTCATATATAC
TTTAGATTGATT
[125 nt withheld, positions 3023-3147]
C
[141 nt withheld, positions 3149-3289]
CCTTTGACGTTGGAGTCCACGTTCTTTAATAGTGGACTCTTGTTCCAAACTTGAACAACACTCAACCCTA
TCTCGGGCTATTCTTTTGATTTATAAGGGATTTTGCCGATTTCGGCCTATTGGTTAAAAAATGAGCTGAT
TTAACAAAAATTTAACGCGAATTTTAACAAAATATTAACGTTTACAATTTAAAAGGATCTAGGTGAAGAT
CCTTTTTGATAATCTCATGACCAAAATCCCTTAACGTGAGTTTTCGTTCCACTGAGCGTCAGACCCCGTA
GAAAAGATCAAAGGATCTTCTTGAGATCCTTTTTTTCTGCGCGTAATCTGCTGCTTGCAAACAAAAAAAC
CACCGCTACCAGCGGTGGTTTGTTTGCCGGATCAAGAGCTACCAACTCTTTTTCCGAAGGTAACTGGCTT
CAGCAGAGCGCAGATACCAAATACTGTCCTTCTAGTGTAGCCGTAGTTAGGCCACCACTTCAAGAACTCT
GTAGCACCGCCTACATACCTCGCTCTGCTAATCCTGTTACCAGTCAGGCATTTGAGAAGCACACGGTCAC
ACTGCTTCCGGTAGTCAATAAACCGGTAAACCAGCAATAGACATAAGCGGCTATTTAACGACCCTGCCCT
GAACCGACGACCGGGTCGAATTTGCTTTCGAATTTCTGCCATTCATCCGCTTATTATCACTTATTCAGGC
GTAGCACCAGGCGTTTAAGGGCACCAATAACTGCCTTAAAAAAATTATTCTTTAACATACAGACACATAC
CTTCTTTCAGACCACCGGAGATGTTCATTTCACCAGTCTGCGTCGGAAACAGGTGTTCTTCGGAACAGAT
GATTTCCTTGCCATCTTCCAGGGTGATTTTGTAAGACTTTTTTTTAGATTTCGGGAAGACGTTCAGAACT
TCGTTGTAACCCGTGTTGCTCAGTACCAGATCACCGACCTGGATGTTGGAAATTTCCTTCATACCCTGCG
GGGTCTGAACCTGGGTTTTCAGATCCAAGCAGTAACCAGATTCACCTGAATCAGGATATTCTTCTAATAC
CTGGAATGCTGTTTTCCCGGGGATCGCAGTGGTGAGTAACCATGCATCATCAGGAGTACGGATAAAATGC
TTGATGGTCGGAAGAGGCATAAATTCCGTCAGCCAGTTTAGTCTGACCATCTCATCTGTAACATCATTGG
CAACGCTACCTTTGCCATGTTTCAGAAACAACTCTGGCGCATCGGGCTTCCCATACAATCGATAGATTGT
CGCACCTGATTGCCCGACATTATCGCGAGCCCATTTATACCCATATAAATCAGCATCCATGTTGGAATTT
AATCGCGGCCTAGAGCAAGACGTTTCCCGTTGAATATGGCTCATTTTAGCTTCCTTAGCTCCTGAAAATC
TCGATAACTCAAAAAATACGCCCGGTAGTGATCTTATTTCATTATGGTGAAAGTTGGAACCTCTTACGTG
CCGATCAACGTCTCATTTTCGCCAAAAGTTGGCCCAGGGCTTCCCGGTATCAACAGGGACACCAGGATTT
ATTTATTCTGCGAAGTGATCTTCCGTCACAGGTATTTATTCGGCGCAAAGTGCGTCGGGTGATGCTGCCA
ACTTACTGATTTAGTGTATGATGGTGTTTTTGAGGTGCTCCAGTGGCTTCTGTTTCTATCAGCTGTCCCT
CCTGTTCAGCTACTGACGGGGTGGTGCGTAACGGCAAAAGCACCGCCGGACATCAGCGCTAGCGGAGTGT
ATACTGGCTTACTATGTTGGCACTGATGAGGGTGTCAGTGAAGTGCTTCATGTGGCAGGAGAAAAAAGGC
TGCACCGGTGCGTCAGCAGAATATGTGATACAGGATATATTCCGCTTCCTCGCTCACTGACTCGCTACGC
TCGGTCGTTCGACTGCGGCGAGCGGAAATGGCTTACGAACGGGGCGGAGATTTCCTGGAAGATGCCAGGA
AGATACTTAACAGGGAAGTGAGAGGGCCGCGGCAAAGCCGTTTTTCCATAGGCTCCGCCCCCCTGACAAG
CATCACGAAATCTGACGCTCAAATCAGTGGTGGCGAAACCCGACAGGACTATAAAGATACCAGGCGTTTC
CCCCTGGCGGCTCCCTCGTGCGCTCTCCTGTTCCTGCCTTTCGGTTTACCGGTGTCATTCCGCTGTTATG
GCCGCGTTTGTCTCATTCCACGCCTGACACTCAGTTCCGGGTAGGCAGTTCGCTCCAAGCTGGACTGTAT
GCACGAACCCCCCGTTCAGTCCGACCGCTGCGCCTTATCCGGTAACTATCGTCTTGAGTCCAACCCGGAA
AGACATGCAAAAGCACCACTGGCAGCAGCCACTGGTAATTGATTTAGAGGAGTTAGTCTTGAAGTCATGC
GCCGGTTAAGGCTAAACTGAAAGGACAAGTTTTGGTGACTGCGCTCCTCCAAGCCAGTTACCTCGGTTCA
AAGAGTTGGTAGCTCAGAGAACCTTCGAAAAACCGCCCTGCAAGGCGGTTTTTTCGTTTTCAGAGCAAGA
GATTACGCGCAGACCAAAACGATCTCAAGAAGATCATCTTATTAATCAGATAAAATATTTGCTCATGAGC
CCGAAGTGGCGAGCCCGATCTTCCCCATCGGTGATGTCGGCGATATAGGCGCCAGCAACCGCACCTGTGG
CGCCGGTGATGCCGGCCACGATGCGTCCGGCGTAGAGGATCTGCTCATGTTTGACAGCTTATC
