Features (pLannotate 1.2.2; 15 found; start..end, strand, type, name):
      3..20      +  promoter       tet promoter (fragment): E. coli promoter for tetracycline efflux protein gene
     16..117     -  CDS            yciV (fragment): RNAAM_ECOLI - Also known as trpH From Escherichia coli (strain K12).
    193..222     +  promoter       trc promoter: strong E. coli promoter; hybrid between the trp and lac UV5 promoters
    230..246     +  protein_bind   lac operator: The lac repressor binds to the lac operator to inhibit transcription in E. coli. This inhibition can be relieved by adding lactose or isopropyl-β-D-thiogalactopyranoside (IPTG). lac repressor encoded by lacI
    276..983     +  CDS            mRuby3: mRuby3 is a basic (constitutively fluorescent) red fluorescent protein published in 2016, derived from Entacmaea quadricolor. It has low acid sensitivity.
   1076..1191    +  ncRNA          5S rRNA: Accession: RF00001 - 5S ribosomal RNA
   1195..1281    +  terminator     rrnB T1 terminator: Escherichia coli rrnB; transcription terminator T1 from the E. coli rrnB gene
   1373..1400    +  terminator     rrnB T2 terminator: transcription terminator T2 from the E. coli rrnB gene
   1420..1511    +  promoter       AmpR promoter: bla
   1632..2093    +  CDS            KanR (fragment): aminoglycoside phosphotransferase; aph(3')-Ia; confers resistance to kanamycin in bacteria or G418 (Geneticin®) in eukaryotes
   2264..2852    +  rep_origin     ori: high-copy-number ColE1/pMB1/pBR322/pUC origin of replication
   3038..3178    -  misc_feature   bom: basis of mobility region from pBR322
   3280..3320    -  CDS            rop (fragment): Rop protein, which maintains plasmids at low copy number; rop
   3364..3441    +  promoter       lacIq promoter: lacI (mutant); In the lacIq allele, a single base change in the promoter boosts expression of the lacI gene about 10-fold.
   3442..4524    +  CDS            lacI: lac repressor; lacI; The lac repressor binds to the lac operator to inhibit transcription in E. coli. This inhibition can be relieved by adding lactose or isopropyl-β-D-thiogalactopyranoside (IPTG).
>Addgene plasmid #134310 | pSiMPlk_N + pSiMPlk_C | depositor full sequence | sequence record 259613 | pSiMPlk_C
GTTTGACAGCTTATCATCGACTGCACGGTGCACCAATGCTTCTGGCGTCAGGCAGCCATCGGAAGCTGTG
GTATGGCTGTGCAGGTCGTAAATCACTGCATAATTCGTGTCGCTCAAGGCGCACTCCCGTTCTGGATAAT
GTTTTTTGCGCCGACATCATAACGGTTCTGGCAAATATTCTGAAATGAGCTGTTGACAATTAATCATCCG
GCTCGTATAATGTGTGGAATTGTGAGCGGATAACAATTTCACACAGGAAACAGACCATGGAATTCGTGTC
TAAGGGCGAAGAGCTGATCAAGGAAAATATGCGTATGAAGGTGGTCATGGAAGGTTCGGTCAACGGCCAC
CAATTCAAATGCACAGGTGAAGGAGAAGGCAGACCGTACGAGGGAGTGCAAACCATGAGGATCAAAGTCA
TCGAGGGAGGACCCCTGCCATTTGCCTTTGACATTCTTGCCACGTCGTTCATGTATGGCAGCCGTACCTT
TATCAAGTACCCGGCCGACATCCCTGATTTCTTTAAACAGTCCTTTCCTGAGGGTTTTACTTGGGAAAGA
GTTACGAGATACGAAGATGGTGGAGTCGTCACCGTCACGCAGGACACCAGCCTTGAGGATGGCGAGCTCG
TCTACAACGTCAAGGTCAGAGGGGTAAACTTTCCCTCCAATGGTCCCGTGATGCAGAAGAAGACCAAGGG
TTGGGAGCCTAATACAGAGATGATGTATCCAGCAGATGGTGGTCTGAGAGGATACACTGACATCGCACTG
AAAGTTGATGGTGGTGGCCATCTGCACTGCAACTTCGTGACAACTTACAGGTCAAAAAAGACCGTCGGGA
ACATCAAGATGCCCGGTGTCCATGCCGTTGATCACCGCCTGGAAAGGATCGAGGAGAGTGACAATGAAAC
CTACGTAGTGCAAAGAGAAGTGGCAGTTGCCAAATACAGCAACCTTGGTGGTGGCATGGACGAGCTGTAC
AAGTAAAAGCTTGGCTGTTTTGGCGGATGAGAGAAGATTTTCAGCCTGATACAGATTAAATCAGAACGCA
GAAGCGGTCTGATAAAACAGAATTTGCCTGGCGGCAGTAGCGCGGTGGTCCCACCTGACCCCATGCCGAA
CTCAGAAGTGAAACGCCGTAGCGCCGATGGTAGTGTGGGGTCTCCCCATGCGAGAGTAGGGAACTGCCAG
GCATCAAATAAAACGAAAGGCTCAGTCGAAAGACTGGGCCTTTCGTTTTATCTGTTGTTTGTCGGTGAAC
GCTCTCCTGAGTAGGACAAATCCGCCGGGAGCGGATTTGAACGTTGCGAAGCAACGGCCCGGAGGGTGGC
GGGCAGGACGCCCGCCATAAACTGCCAGGCATCAAATTAAGCAGAAGGCCATCCTGACGGATGGCCTTTT
TGCGTTTCTACAAACTCTTTTTGTTTATTTTTCTAAATACATTCAAATATGTATCCGCTCATGAGACAAT
AACCCTGATAAATGCTTCAATAATATTGAAAAAGGAAGAGTATGATGCTGAAAAAAATCCTGAAAATCGA
AGAGCTGGATGAACGTGAACTGATCGATATTGAGGTGTCCGGTAACCACCTGTTTTACGCTAACGATATT
CTGACCCACAACTCTTCTTCTAATATTGTTGATGCGCTGGCAGTGTTCCTGCGCCGGTTGCATTCGATTC
CTGTTTGTAATTGTCCTTTTAACAGCGATCGCGTATTTCGTCTCGCTCAGGCGCAATCACGAATGAATAA
CGGTTTGGTTGATGCGAGTGATTTTGATGACGAGCGTAATGGCTGGCCTGTTGAACAAGTCTGGAAAGAA
ATGCATAAACTTTTGCCATTCTCACCGGATTCAGTCGTCACTCATGGTGATTTCTCACTTGATAACCTTA
TTTTTGACGAGGGGAAATTAATAGGTTGTATTGATGTTGGACGAGTCGGAATCGCAGACCGATACCAGGA
TCTTGCCATCCTATGGAACTGCCTCGGTGAGTTTTCTCCTTCATTACAGAAACGGCTTTTTCAAAAATAT
GGTATTGATAATCCTGATATGAATAAATTGCAGTTTCATTTGATGCTCGATGAGTTTTTCTAACTGTCAG
ACCAAGTTTACTCATATATACTTTAGATTGATTTAAAACTTCATTTTTAATTTAAAAGGATCTAGGTGAA
GATCCTTTTTGATAATCTCATGACCAAAATCCCTTAACGTGAGTTTTCGTTCCACTGAGCGTCAGACCCC
GTAGAAAAGATCAAAGGATCTTCTTGAGATCCTTTTTTTCTGCGCGTAATCTGCTGCTTGCAAACAAAAA
AACCACCGCTACCAGCGGTGGTTTGTTTGCCGGATCAAGAGCTACCAACTCTTTTTCCGAAGGTAACTGG
CTTCAGCAGAGCGCAGATACCAAATACTGTCCTTCTAGTGTAGCCGTAGTTAGGCCACCACTTCAAGAAC
TCTGTAGCACCGCCTACATACCTCGCTCTGCTAATCCTGTTACCAGTGGCTGCTGCCAGTGGCGATAAGT
CGTGTCTTACCGGGTTGGACTCAAGACGATAGTTACCGGATAAGGCGCAGCGGTCGGGCTGAACGGGGGG
TTCGTGCACACAGCCCAGCTTGGAGCGAACGACCTACACCGAACTGAGATACCTACAGCGTGAGCTATGA
GAAAGCGCCACGCTTCCCGAAGGGAGAAAGGCGGACAGGTATCCGGTAAGCGGCAGGGTCGGAACAGGAG
AGCGCACGAGGGAGCTTCCAGGGGGAAACGCCTGGTATCTTTATAGTCCTGTCGGGTTTCGCCACCTCTG
ACTTGAGCGTCGATTTTTGTGATGCTCGTCAGGGGGGCGGAGCCTATGGAAAAACGCCAGCAACGCGGCC
TTTTTACGGTTCCTGGCCTTTTGCTGGCCTTTTGCTCACATGTTCTTTCCTGCGTTATCCCCTGATTCTG
TGGATAACCGTATTACCGCCTTTGAGTGAGCTGATACCGCTCGCCGCAGCCGAACGACCGAGCGCAGCGA
GTCAGTGAGCGAGGAAGCGGAAGAGCGCCTGATGCGGTATTTTCTCCTTACGCATCTGTGCGGTATTTCA
CACCGCATATGGTGCACTCTCAGTACAATCTGCTCTGATGCCGCATAGTTAAGCCAGTATACACTCCGCT
ATCGCTACGTGACTGGGTCATGGCTGCGCCCCGACACCCGCCAACACCCGCTGACGCGCCCTGACGGGCT
TGTCTGCTCCCGGCATCCGCTTACAGACAAGCTGTGACCGTCTCCGGGAGCTGCATGTGTCAGAGGTTTT
CACCGTCATCACCGAAACGCGCGAGGCAGCAGATCAATTCGCGCGCGAAGGCGAAGCGGCATGCATTTAC
GTTGACACCATCGAATGGTGCAAAACCTTTCGCGGTATGGCATGATAGCGCCCGGAAGAGAGTCAATTCA
GGGTGGTGAATGTGAAACCAGTAACGTTATACGATGTCGCAGAGTATGCCGGTGTCTCTTATCAGACCGT
TTCCCGCGTGGTGAACCAGGCCAGCCACGTTTCTGCGAAAACGCGGGAAAAAGTGGAAGCGGCGATGGCG
GAGCTGAATTACATTCCCAACCGCGTGGCACAACAACTGGCGGGCAAACAGTCGTTGCTGATTGGCGTTG
CCACCTCCAGTCTGGCCCTGCACGCGCCGTCGCAAATTGTCGCGGCGATTAAATCTCGCGCCGATCAACT
GGGTGCCAGCGTGGTGGTGTCGATGGTAGAACGAAGCGGCGTCGAAGCCTGTAAAGCGGCGGTGCACAAT
CTTCTCGCGCAACGCGTCAGTGGGCTGATCATTAACTATCCGCTGGATGACCAGGATGCCATTGCTGTGG
AAGCTGCCTGCACTAATGTTCCGGCGTTATTTCTTGATGTCTCTGACCAGACACCCATCAACAGTATTAT
TTTCTCCCATGAAGACGGTACGCGACTGGGCGTGGAGCATCTGGTCGCATTGGGTCACCAGCAAATCGCG
CTGTTAGCGGGCCCATTAAGTTCTGTCTCGGCGCGTCTGCGTCTGGCTGGCTGGCATAAATATCTCACTC
GCAATCAAATTCAGCCGATAGCGGAACGGGAAGGCGACTGGAGTGCCATGTCCGGTTTTCAACAAACCAT
GCAAATGCTGAATGAGGGCATCGTTCCCACTGCGATGCTGGTTGCCAACGATCAGATGGCGCTGGGCGCA
ATGCGCGCCATTACCGAGTCCGGGCTGCGCGTTGGTGCGGATATCTCGGTAGTGGGATACGACGATACCG
AAGACAGCTCATGTTATATCCCGCCGTCAACCACCATCAAACAGGATTTTCGCCTGCTGGGGCAAACCAG
CGTGGACCGCTTGCTGCAACTCTCTCAGGGCCAGGCGGTGAAGGGCAATCAGCTGTTGCCCGTCTCACTG
GTGAAAAGAAAAACCACCCTGGCGCCCAATACGCAAACCGCCTCTCCCCGCGCGTTGGCCGATTCATTAA
TGCAGCTGGCACGACAGGTTTCCCGACTGGAAAGCGGGCAGTGAGCGCAACGCAATTAATGTGAGTTAGC
GCGAATTGATCTG
