Features (pLannotate 1.2.2; 18 found; start..end, strand, type, name):
     96..974     -  CDS            araC: L-arabinose regulatory protein; araC
   1001..1285    +  promoter       araBAD promoter: araBAD; promoter of the L-arabinose operon of E. coli; the araC regulatory gene is transcribed in the opposite direction (Guzman et al., 1995)
   1327..2046    +  CDS            EGFP: the original enhanced GFP (Yang et al., 1996) mammalian codon-optimized
   2136..2251    +  ncRNA          5S rRNA: Accession: RF00001 - 5S ribosomal RNA
   2255..2341    +  terminator     rrnB T1 terminator: Escherichia coli rrnB; transcription terminator T1 from the E. coli rrnB gene
   2433..2460    +  terminator     rrnB T2 terminator: transcription terminator T2 from the E. coli rrnB gene
   2479..2570    +  promoter       AmpR promoter: bla
   2571..2690    +  CDS            AmpR (fragment): β-lactamase; bla; confers resistance to ampicillin, carbenicillin, and related antibiotics
   2691..2985    +  CDS            bla(M) (fragment): β-lactamase lacking the signal sequence; bla(M); allows cytosolic expression of β-lactamase
   3028..3408    +  rep_origin     M13 ori (sequence partly withheld): M13 bacteriophage origin of replication; arrow indicates direction of (+) strand synthesis
   3594..3827    +  rep_origin     ori (fragment): high-copy-number ColE1/pMB1/pBR322/pUC origin of replication
   4315..4668    -  CDS            KanR (fragment): aminoglycoside phosphotransferase; aph(3')-Ia; confers resistance to kanamycin in bacteria or G418 (Geneticin®) in eukaryotes
   4669..4771    -  promoter       cat promoter: promoter of the E. coli cat gene encoding chloramphenicol acetyltransferase
   4892..5035    +  mobile_element IS1 (fragment): prokaryotic transposable element IS1
   5154..5209    -  rep_origin     RSF ori (fragment): Plasmids containing the RSF 1030 origin of replication can be propagated in E. coli cells that contain additional plasmids with compatible origins.
   5297..5842    -  rep_origin     p15A ori: Plasmids containing the medium-copy-number p15A origin of replication can be propagated in E. coli cells that contain a second plasmid with the ColE1 origin.
   5879..5999    -  CDS            TcR (fragment): tetracycline efflux protein; tet; confers resistance to tetracycline
   6009..6       +  promoter       tet promoter (fragment) (across the origin): E. coli promoter for tetracycline efflux protein gene
>Addgene plasmid #134310 | pSiMPlk_N + pSiMPlk_C | addgene full sequence | sequence record 272493 | Addgene NGS Result - pSiMPlk_N
ATCGATGCATAATGTGCCTGTCAAATGGACGAAGCAGGGATTCTGCAAACCCTATGCTACTCCGTCAAGC
CGTCAATTGTCTGATTCGTTACCAATTATGACAACTTGACGGCTACATCATTCACTTTTTCTTCACAACC
GGCACGGAACTCGCTCGGGCTGGCCCCGGTGCATTTTTTAAATACCCGCGAGAAATAGAGTTGATCGTCA
AAACCAACATTGCGACCGACGGTGGCGATAGGCATCCGGGTGGTGCTCAAAAGCAGCTTCGCCTGGCTGA
TACGTTGGTCCTCGCGCCAGCTTAAGACGCTAATCCCTAACTGCTGGCGGAAAAGATGTGACAGACGCGA
CGGCGACAAGCAAACATGCTGTGCGACGCTGGCGATATCAAAATTGCTGTCTGCCAGGTGATCGCTGATG
TACTGACAAGCCTCGCGTACCCGATTATCCATCGGTGGATGGAGCGACTCGTTAATCGCTTCCATGCGCC
GCAGTAACAATTGCTCAAGCAGATTTATCGCCAGCAGCTCCGAATAGCGCCCTTCCCCTTGCCCGGCGTT
AATGATTTGCCCAAACAGGTCGCTGAAATGCGGCTGGTGCGCTTCATCCGGGCGAAAGAACCCCGTATTG
GCAAATATTGACGGCCAGTTAAGCCATTCATGCCAGTAGGCGCGCGGACGAAAGTAAACCCACTGGTGAT
ACCATTCGCGAGCCTCCGGATGACGACCGTAGTGATGAATCTCTCCTGGCGGGAACAGCAAAATATCACC
CGGTCGGCAAACAAATTCTCGTCCCTGATTTTTCACCACCCCCTGACCGCGAATGGTGAGATTGAGAATA
TAACCTTTCATTCCCAGCGGTCGGTCGATAAAAAAATCGAGATAACCGTTGGCCTCAATCGGCGTTAAAC
CCGCCACCAGATGGGCATTAAACGAGTATCCCGGCAGCAGGGGATCATTTTGCGCTTCAGCCATACTTTT
CATACTCCCGCCATTCAGAGAAGAAACCAATTGTCCATATTGCATCAGACATTGCCGTCACTGCGTCTTT
TACTGGCTCTTCTCGCTAACCAAACCGGTAACCCCGCTTATTAAAAGCATTCTGTAACAAAGCGGGACCA
AAGCCATGACAAAAACGCGTAACAAAAGTGTCTATAATCACGGCAGAAAAGTCCACATTGATTATTTGCA
CGGCGTCACACTTTGCTATGCCATAGCATTTTTATCCATAAGATTAGCGGATCCTACCTGACGCTTTTTA
TCGCAACTCTCTACTGTTTCTCCATACCCGTTTTTTTGGGCTAGCGAATTCGAGCTCAAGGCCAGGATGG
TGAGCAAGGGCGAGGAGCTGTTCACCGGGGTGGTGCCCATCCTGGTCGAGCTGGACGGCGACGTAAACGG
CCACAAGTTCAGCGTGTCCGGCGAGGGCGAGGGCGATGCCACCTACGGCAAGCTGACCCTGAAGTTCATC
TGCACCACCGGCAAGCTGCCCGTGCCCTGGCCCACCCTCGTGACCACCCTGACCTACGGCGTGCAGTGCT
TCAGCCGCTACCCCGACCACATGAAGCAGCACGACTTCTTCAAGTCCGCCATGCCCGAAGGCTACGTCCA
GGAGCGCACCATCTTCTTCAAGGACGACGGCAACTACAAGACCCGCGCCGAGGTGAAGTTCGAGGGCGAC
ACCCTGGTGAACCGCATCGAGCTGAAGGGCATCGACTTCAAGGAGGACGGCAACATCCTGGGGCACAAGC
TGGAGTACAACTACAACAGCCACAACGTCTATATCATGGCCGACAAGCAGAAGAACGGCATCAAGGTGAA
CTTCAAGATCCGCCACAACATCGAGGACGGCAGCGTGCAGCTCGCCGACCACTACCAGCAGAACACCCCC
ATCGGCGACGGCCCCGTGCTGCTGCCCGACAACCACTACCTGAGCACCCAGTCCGCCCTGAGCAAAGACC
CCAACGAGAAGCGCGATCACATGGTCCTGCTGGAGTTCGTGACCGCCGCCGGGATCACTCTCGGCATGGA
CGAGCTGTACAAGTAAAAGCTTGGCTGTTTTGGCGGATGAGAGAAGATTTTCAGCCTGATACAGATTAAA
TCAGAACGCAGAAGCGGTCTGATAAAACAGAATTTGCCTGGCGGCAGTAGCGCGGTGGTCCCACCTGACC
CCATGCCGAACTCAGAAGTGAAACGCCGTAGCGCCGATGGTAGTGTGGGGTCTCCCCATGCGAGAGTAGG
GAACTGCCAGGCATCAAATAAAACGAAAGGCTCAGTCGAAAGACTGGGCCTTTCGTTTTATCTGTTGTTT
GTCGGTGAACGCTCTCCTGAGTAGGACAAATCCGCCGGGAGCGGATTTGAACGTTGCGAAGCAACGGCCC
GGAGGGTGGCGGGCAGGACGCCCGCCATAAACTGCCAGGCATCAAATTAAGCAGAAGGCCATCCTGACGG
ATGGCCTTTTTGCGTTTCTACAAACTCTTTTGTTTATTTTTCTAAATACATTCAAATATGTATCCGCTCA
TGAGACAATAACCCTGATAAATGCTTCAATAATATTGAAAAAGGAAGAGTATGAGTATTCAACATTTCCG
TGTCGCCCTTATTCCCTTTTTTGCGGCATTTTGCCTTCCTGTTTTTGCTCACCCAGAAACGCTGGTGAAA
GTAAAAGATGCTGAAGATCAGTTGGGTGCAGCAAACTATTAACTGGCGAACTACTTACTCTAGCTTCCCG
GCAACAATTAATAGACTGGATGGAGGCGGATAAAGTTGCAGGACCACTTCTGCGCTCGGCCCTTCCGGCT
GGCTGGTTTATTGCTGATAAATCTGGAGCCGGTGAGCGTGGGTCTCGCGGTATCATTGCAGCACTGGGGC
CAGATGGTAAGCCCTCCCGTATCGTAGTTATCTACACGACGGGGAGTCAGGCAACTATGGATGAACGAAA
TAGACAGATCGCTGAGATAGGTGCCTCACTGATTAAGCATTGGTAACTGTCAGACCAAGTTTACTCATAT
ATACTTTAGATTGATT
[125 nt withheld, positions 3027-3151]
C
[141 nt withheld, positions 3153-3293]
CCTTTGACGTTGGAGTCCACGTTCTTT
[37 nt withheld, positions 3321-3357]
ACCCTATCTCGGGCTATTCTTTTGATTTATAAGGGATTTTGCCGATTTCGGCCTATTGGTTAAAAAATGA
GCTGATTTAACAAAAATTTAACGCGAATTTTAACAAAATATTAACGTTTACAATTTAAAAGGATCTAGGT
GAAGATCCTTTTTGATAATCTCATGACCAAAATCCCTTAACGTGAGTTTTCGTTCCACTGAGCGTCAGAC
CCCGTAGAAAAGATCAAAGGATCTTCTTGAGATCCTTTTTTTCTGCGCGTAATCTGCTGCTTGCAAACAA
AAAAACCACCGCTACCAGCGGTGGTTTGTTTGCCGGATCAAGAGCTACCAACTCTTTTTCCGAAGGTAAC
TGGCTTCAGCAGAGCGCAGATACCAAATACTGTCCTTCTAGTGTAGCCGTAGTTAGGCCACCACTTCAAG
AACTCTGTAGCACCGCCTACATACCTCGCTCTGCTAATCCTGTTACCAGTCAGGCATTTGAGAAGCACAC
GGTCACACTGCTTCCGGTAGTCAATAAACCGGTAAACCAGCAATAGACATAAGCGGCTATTTAACGACCC
TGCCCTGAACCGACGACCGGGTCGAATTTGCTTTCGAATTTCTGCCATTCATCCGCTTATTATCACTTAT
TCAGGCGTAGCAACCAGGCGTTTAAGGGCACCAATAACTGCCTTAAAAAAATTATTCTTTAACATACAGA
CACATACCTTCTTTCAGACCACCGGAGATGTTCATTTCACCAGTCTGCGTCGGAAACAGGTGTTCTTCGG
AACAGATGATTTCCTTGCCATCTTCCAGGGTGATTTTGTAAGACTTTTTTTTAGATTTCGGGAAGACGTT
CAGAACTTCGTTGTAACCCGTGTTGCTCAGTACCAGATCACCGACCTGGATGTTGGAAATTTCCTTCATA
CCCTGCGGGGTCTGAACCTGGGTTTTCAGATCCAAGCAGTAACCAGATTCACCTGAATCAGGATATTCTT
CTAATACCTGGAATGCTGTTTTCCCGGGGATCGCAGTGGTGAGTAACCATGCATCATCAGGAGTACGGAT
AAAATGCTTGATGGTCGGAAGAGGCATAAATTCCGTCAGCCAGTTTAGTCTGACCATCTCATCTGTAACA
TCATTGGCAACGCTACCTTTGCCATGTTTCAGAAACAACTCTGGCGCATCGGGCTTCCCATACAATCGAT
AGATTGTCGCACCTGATTGCCCGACATTATCGCGAGCCCATTTATACCCATATAAATCAGCATCCATGTT
GGAATTTAATCGCGGCCTAGAGCAAGACGTTTCCCGTTGAATATGGCTCATTTTAGCTTCCTTAGCTCCT
GAAAATCTCGATAACTCAAAAAATACGCCCGGTAGTGATCTTATTTCATTATGGTGAAAGTTGGAACCTC
TTACGTGCCGATCAACGTCTCATTTTCGCCAAAAGTTGGCCCAGGGCTTCCCGGTATCAACAGGGACACC
AGGATTTATTTATTCTGCGAAGTGATCTTCCGTCACAGGTATTTATTCGGCGCAAAGTGCGTCGGGTGAT
GCTGCCAACTTACTGATTTAGTGTATGATGGTGTTTTTGAGGTGCTCCAGTGGCTTCTGTTTCTATCAGC
TGTCCCTCCTGTTCAGCTACTGACGGGGTGGTGCGTAACGGCAAAAGCACCGCCGGACATCAGCGCTAGC
GGAGTGTATACTGGCTTACTATGTTGGCACTGATGAGGGTGTCAGTGAAGTGCTTCATGTGGCAGGAGAA
AAAAGGCTGCACCGGTGCGTCAGCAGAATATGTGATACAGGATATATTCCGCTTCCTCGCTCACTGACTC
GCTACGCTCGGTCGTTCGACTGCGGCGAGCGGAAATGGCTTACGAACGGGGCGGAGATTTCCTGGAAGAT
GCCAGGAAGATACTTAACAGGGAAGTGAGAGGGCCGCGGCAAAGCCGTTTTTCCATAGGCTCCGCCCCCC
TGACAAGCATCACGAAATCTGACGCTCAAATCAGTGGTGGCGAAACCCGACAGGACTATAAAGATACCAG
GCGTTTCCCCCTGGCGGCTCCCTCGTGCGCTCTCCTGTTCCTGCCTTTCGGTTTACCGGTGTCATTCCGC
TGTTATGGCCGCGTTTGTCTCATTCCACGCCTGACACTCAGTTCCGGGTAGGCAGTTCGCTCCAAGCTGG
ACTGTATGCACGAACCCCCCGTTCAGTCCGACCGCTGCGCCTTATCCGGTAACTATCGTCTTGAGTCCAA
CCCGGAAAGACATGCAAAAGCACCACTGGCAGCAGCCACTGGTAATTGATTTAGAGGAGTTAGTCTTGAA
GTCATGCGCCGGTTAAGGCTAAACTGAAAGGACAAGTTTTGGTGACTGCGCTCCTCCAAGCCAGTTACCT
CGGTTCAAAGAGTTGGTAGCTCAGAGAACCTTCGAAAAACCGCCCTGCAAGGCGGTTTTTTCGTTTTCAG
AGCAAGAGATTACGCGCAGACCAAAACGATCTCAAGAAGATCATCTTATTAATCAGATAAAATATTTCTA
GGCTCATGAGCCCGAAGTGGCGAGCCCGATCTTCCCCATCGGTGATGTCGGCGATATAGGCGCCAGCAAC
CGCACCTGTGGCGCCGGTGATGCCGGCCACGATGCGTCCGGCGTAGAGGATCTGCTCATGTTTGACAGCT
TATC
