Features (pLannotate 1.2.2; 15 found; start..end, strand, type, name):
      3..20      +  promoter       tet promoter (fragment): E. coli promoter for tetracycline efflux protein gene
     16..117     -  CDS            yciV (fragment): RNAAM_ECOLI - Also known as trpH From Escherichia coli (strain K12).
    193..222     +  promoter       trc promoter: strong E. coli promoter; hybrid between the trp and lac UV5 promoters
    230..246     +  protein_bind   lac operator: The lac repressor binds to the lac operator to inhibit transcription in E. coli. This inhibition can be relieved by adding lactose or isopropyl-β-D-thiogalactopyranoside (IPTG). lac repressor encoded by lacI
    276..983     +  CDS            mRuby3: mRuby3 is a basic (constitutively fluorescent) red fluorescent protein published in 2016, derived from Entacmaea quadricolor. It has low acid sensitivity.
   1076..1191    +  ncRNA          5S rRNA: Accession: RF00001 - 5S ribosomal RNA
   1195..1281    +  terminator     rrnB T1 terminator: Escherichia coli rrnB; transcription terminator T1 from the E. coli rrnB gene
   1373..1400    +  terminator     rrnB T2 terminator: transcription terminator T2 from the E. coli rrnB gene
   1419..1510    +  promoter       AmpR promoter: bla
   1631..2092    +  CDS            KanR (fragment): aminoglycoside phosphotransferase; aph(3')-Ia; confers resistance to kanamycin in bacteria or G418 (Geneticin®) in eukaryotes
   2263..2851    +  rep_origin     ori: high-copy-number ColE1/pMB1/pBR322/pUC origin of replication
   3037..3177    -  misc_feature   bom: basis of mobility region from pBR322
   3279..3319    -  CDS            rop (fragment): Rop protein, which maintains plasmids at low copy number; rop
   3363..3440    +  promoter       lacIq promoter: lacI (mutant); In the lacIq allele, a single base change in the promoter boosts expression of the lacI gene about 10-fold.
   3441..4523    +  CDS            lacI: lac repressor; lacI; The lac repressor binds to the lac operator to inhibit transcription in E. coli. This inhibition can be relieved by adding lactose or isopropyl-β-D-thiogalactopyranoside (IPTG).
>Addgene plasmid #134310 | pSiMPlk_N + pSiMPlk_C | addgene full sequence | sequence record 272510 | Addgene NGS result - pSiMPlk_C
GTTTGACAGCTTATCATCGACTGCACGGTGCACCAATGCTTCTGGCGTCAGGCAGCCATCGGAAGCTGTG
GTATGGCTGTGCAGGTCGTAAATCACTGCATAATTCGTGTCGCTCAAGGCGCACTCCCGTTCTGGATAAT
GTTTTTTGCGCCGACATCATAACGGTTCTGGCAAATATTCTGAAATGAGCTGTTGACAATTAATCATCCG
GCTCGTATAATGTGTGGAATTGTGAGCGGATAACAATTTCACACAGGAAACAGACCATGGAATTCGTGTC
TAAGGGCGAAGAGCTGATCAAGGAAAATATGCGTATGAAGGTGGTCATGGAAGGTTCGGTCAACGGCCAC
CAATTCAAATGCACAGGTGAAGGAGAAGGCAGACCGTACGAGGGAGTGCAAACCATGAGGATCAAAGTCA
TCGAGGGAGGACCCCTGCCATTTGCCTTTGACATTCTTGCCACGTCGTTCATGTATGGCAGCCGTACCTT
TATCAAGTACCCGGCCGACATCCCTGATTTCTTTAAACAGTCCTTTCCTGAGGGTTTTACTTGGGAAAGA
GTTACGAGATACGAAGATGGTGGAGTCGTCACCGTCACGCAGGACACCAGCCTTGAGGATGGCGAGCTCG
TCTACAACGTCAAGGTCAGAGGGGTAAACTTTCCCTCCAATGGTCCCGTGATGCAGAAGAAGACCAAGGG
TTGGGAGCCTAATACAGAGATGATGTATCCAGCAGATGGTGGTCTGAGAGGATACACTGACATCGCACTG
AAAGTTGATGGTGGTGGCCATCTGCACTGCAACTTCGTGACAACTTACAGGTCAAAAAAGACCGTCGGGA
ACATCAAGATGCCCGGTGTCCATGCCGTTGATCACCGCCTGGAAAGGATCGAGGAGAGTGACAATGAAAC
CTACGTAGTGCAAAGAGAAGTGGCAGTTGCCAAATACAGCAACCTTGGTGGTGGCATGGACGAGCTGTAC
AAGTAAAAGCTTGGCTGTTTTGGCGGATGAGAGAAGATTTTCAGCCTGATACAGATTAAATCAGAACGCA
GAAGCGGTCTGATAAAACAGAATTTGCCTGGCGGCAGTAGCGCGGTGGTCCCACCTGACCCCATGCCGAA
CTCAGAAGTGAAACGCCGTAGCGCCGATGGTAGTGTGGGGTCTCCCCATGCGAGAGTAGGGAACTGCCAG
GCATCAAATAAAACGAAAGGCTCAGTCGAAAGACTGGGCCTTTCGTTTTATCTGTTGTTTGTCGGTGAAC
GCTCTCCTGAGTAGGACAAATCCGCCGGGAGCGGATTTGAACGTTGCGAAGCAACGGCCCGGAGGGTGGC
GGGCAGGACGCCCGCCATAAACTGCCAGGCATCAAATTAAGCAGAAGGCCATCCTGACGGATGGCCTTTT
TGCGTTTCTACAAACTCTTTTGTTTATTTTTCTAAATACATTCAAATATGTATCCGCTCATGAGACAATA
ACCCTGATAAATGCTTCAATAATATTGAAAAAGGAAGAGTATGATGCTGAAAAAAATCCTGAAAATCGAA
GAGCTGGATGAACGTGAACTGATCGATATTGAGGTGTCCGGTAACCACCTGTTTTACGCTAACGATATTC
TGACCCACAACTCTTCTTCTAATATTGTTGATGCGCTGGCAGTGTTCCTGCGCCGGTTGCATTCGATTCC
TGTTTGTAATTGTCCTTTTAACAGCGATCGCGTATTTCGTCTCGCTCAGGCGCAATCACGAATGAATAAC
GGTTTGGTTGATGCGAGTGATTTTGATGACGAGCGTAATGGCTGGCCTGTTGAACAAGTCTGGAAAGAAA
TGCATAAACTTTTGCCATTCTCACCGGATTCAGTCGTCACTCATGGTGATTTCTCACTTGATAACCTTAT
TTTTGACGAGGGGAAATTAATAGGTTGTATTGATGTTGGACGAGTCGGAATCGCAGACCGATACCAGGAT
CTTGCCATCCTATGGAACTGCCTCGGTGAGTTTTCTCCTTCATTACAGAAACGGCTTTTTCAAAAATATG
GTATTGATAATCCTGATATGAATAAATTGCAGTTTCATTTGATGCTCGATGAGTTTTTCTAACTGTCAGA
CCAAGTTTACTCATATATACTTTAGATTGATTTAAAACTTCATTTTTAATTTAAAAGGATCTAGGTGAAG
ATCCTTTTTGATAATCTCATGACCAAAATCCCTTAACGTGAGTTTTCGTTCCACTGAGCGTCAGACCCCG
TAGAAAAGATCAAAGGATCTTCTTGAGATCCTTTTTTTCTGCGCGTAATCTGCTGCTTGCAAACAAAAAA
ACCACCGCTACCAGCGGTGGTTTGTTTGCCGGATCAAGAGCTACCAACTCTTTTTCCGAAGGTAACTGGC
TTCAGCAGAGCGCAGATACCAAATACTGTCCTTCTAGTGTAGCCGTAGTTAGGCCACCACTTCAAGAACT
CTGTAGCACCGCCTACATACCTCGCTCTGCTAATCCTGTTACCAGTGGCTGCTGCCAGTGGCGATAAGTC
GTGTCTTACCGGGTTGGACTCAAGACGATAGTTACCGGATAAGGCGCAGCGGTCGGGCTGAACGGGGGGT
TCGTGCACACAGCCCAGCTTGGAGCGAACGACCTACACCGAACTGAGATACCTACAGCGTGAGCTATGAG
AAAGCGCCACGCTTCCCGAAGGGAGAAAGGCGGACAGGTATCCGGTAAGCGGCAGGGTCGGAACAGGAGA
GCGCACGAGGGAGCTTCCAGGGGGAAACGCCTGGTATCTTTATAGTCCTGTCGGGTTTCGCCACCTCTGA
CTTGAGCGTCGATTTTTGTGATGCTCGTCAGGGGGGCGGAGCCTATGGAAAAACGCCAGCAACGCGGCCT
TTTTACGGTTCCTGGCCTTTTGCTGGCCTTTTGCTCACATGTTCTTTCCTGCGTTATCCCCTGATTCTGT
GGATAACCGTATTACCGCCTTTGAGTGAGCTGATACCGCTCGCCGCAGCCGAACGACCGAGCGCAGCGAG
TCAGTGAGCGAGGAAGCGGAAGAGCGCCTGATGCGGTATTTTCTCCTTACGCATCTGTGCGGTATTTCAC
ACCGCATATGGTGCACTCTCAGTACAATCTGCTCTGATGCCGCATAGTTAAGCCAGTATACACTCCGCTA
TCGCTACGTGACTGGGTCATGGCTGCGCCCCGACACCCGCCAACACCCGCTGACGCGCCCTGACGGGCTT
GTCTGCTCCCGGCATCCGCTTACAGACAAGCTGTGACCGTCTCCGGGAGCTGCATGTGTCAGAGGTTTTC
ACCGTCATCACCGAAACGCGCGAGGCAGCAGATCAATTCGCGCGCGAAGGCGAAGCGGCATGCATTTACG
TTGACACCATCGAATGGTGCAAAACCTTTCGCGGTATGGCATGATAGCGCCCGGAAGAGAGTCAATTCAG
GGTGGTGAATGTGAAACCAGTAACGTTATACGATGTCGCAGAGTATGCCGGTGTCTCTTATCAGACCGTT
TCCCGCGTGGTGAACCAGGCCAGCCACGTTTCTGCGAAAACGCGGGAAAAAGTGGAAGCGGCGATGGCGG
AGCTGAATTACATTCCCAACCGCGTGGCACAACAACTGGCGGGCAAACAGTCGTTGCTGATTGGCGTTGC
CACCTCCAGTCTGGCCCTGCACGCGCCGTCGCAAATTGTCGCGGCGATTAAATCTCGCGCCGATCAACTG
GGTGCCAGCGTGGTGGTGTCGATGGTAGAACGAAGCGGCGTCGAAGCCTGTAAAGCGGCGGTGCACAATC
TTCTCGCGCAACGCGTCAGTGGGCTGATCATTAACTATCCGCTGGATGACCAGGATGCCATTGCTGTGGA
AGCTGCCTGCACTAATGTTCCGGCGTTATTTCTTGATGTCTCTGACCAGACACCCATCAACAGTATTATT
TTCTCCCATGAAGACGGTACGCGACTGGGCGTGGAGCATCTGGTCGCATTGGGTCACCAGCAAATCGCGC
TGTTAGCGGGCCCATTAAGTTCTGTCTCGGCGCGTCTGCGTCTGGCTGGCTGGCATAAATATCTCACTCG
CAATCAAATTCAGCCGATAGCGGAACGGGAAGGCGACTGGAGTGCCATGTCCGGTTTTCAACAAACCATG
CAAATGCTGAATGAGGGCATCGTTCCCACTGCGATGCTGGTTGCCAACGATCAGATGGCGCTGGGCGCAA
TGCGCGCCATTACCGAGTCCGGGCTGCGCGTTGGTGCGGATATCTCGGTAGTGGGATACGACGATACCGA
AGACAGCTCATGTTATATCCCGCCGTTAACCACCATCAAACAGGATTTTCGCCTGCTGGGGCAAACCAGC
GTGGACCGCTTGCTGCAACTCTCTCAGGGCCAGGCGGTGAAGGGCAATCAGCTGTTGCCCGTCTCACTGG
TGAAAAGAAAAACCACCCTGGCGCCCAATACGCAAACCGCCTCTCCCCGCGCGTTGGCCGATTCATTAAT
GCAGCTGGCACGACAGGTTTCCCGACTGGAAAGCGGGCAGTGAGCGCAACGCAATTAATGTAAGTTAGCG
CGAATTGATCTG
