>Addgene plasmid #134310 | pSiMPlk_N + pSiMPlk_C | depositor partial sequence | sequence record 258138 | kanR_gp41-1 N-intein
ATGAGCCATATTCAACGGGAAACGTCTTGCTCTAGGCCGCGATTAAATTCCAACATGGATGCTGATTTAT
ATGGGTATAAATGGGCTCGCGATAATGTCGGGCAATCAGGTGCGACAATCTATCGATTGTATGGGAAGCC
CGATGCGCCAGAGTTGTTTCTGAAACATGGCAAAGGTAGCGTTGCCAATGATGTTACAGATGAGATGGTC
AGACTAAACTGGCTGACGGAATTTATGCCTCTTCCGACCATCAAGCATTTTATCCGTACTCCTGATGATG
CATGGTTACTCACCACTGCGATCCCCGGGAAAACAGCATTCCAGGTATTAGAAGAATATCCTGATTCAGG
TGAATCTGGTTACTGCTTGGATCTGAAAACCCAGGTTCAGACCCCGCAGGGTATGAAGGAAATTTCCAAC
ATCCAGGTCGGTGATCTGGTACTGAGCAACACGGGTTACAACGAAGTTCTGAACGTCTTCCCGAAATCTA
AAAAAAAGTCTTACAAAATCACCCTGGAAGATGGCAAGGAAATCATCTGTTCCGAAGAACACCTGTTTCC
GACGCAGACTGGTGAAATGAACATCTCCGGTGGTCTGAAAGAAGGTATGTGTCTGTATGTTAAAGAATAA
