>Addgene plasmid #134310 | pSiMPlk_N + pSiMPlk_C | depositor partial sequence | sequence record 258608 | kanR_gp41-1 C-intein
ATGATGCTGAAAAAAATCCTGAAAATCGAAGAGCTGGATGAACGTGAACTGATCGATATTGAGGTGTCCG
GTAACCACCTGTTTTACGCTAACGATATTCTGACCCACAACTCTTCTTCTAATATTGTTGATGCGCTGGC
AGTGTTCCTGCGCCGGTTGCATTCGATTCCTGTTTGTAATTGTCCTTTTAACAGCGATCGCGTATTTCGT
CTCGCTCAGGCGCAATCACGAATGAATAACGGTTTGGTTGATGCGAGTGATTTTGATGACGAGCGTAATG
GCTGGCCTGTTGAACAAGTCTGGAAAGAAATGCATAAACTTTTGCCATTCTCACCGGATTCAGTCGTCAC
TCATGGTGATTTCTCACTTGATAACCTTATTTTTGACGAGGGGAAATTAATAGGTTGTATTGATGTTGGA
CGAGTCGGAATCGCAGACCGATACCAGGATCTTGCCATCCTATGGAACTGCCTCGGTGAGTTTTCTCCTT
CATTACAGAAACGGCTTTTTCAAAAATATGGTATTGATAATCCTGATATGAATAAATTGCAGTTTCATTT
GATGCTCGATGAGTTTTTCTAA
